Addgene plasmid #124663: SpyCatcher002-oTet
Purpose: Expresses SpyCatcher002-oTet for tetramerization of SpyTag-proteins via tetrameric coiled-coil
Depositing lab: Mark Howarth. Depositing organization: University of Oxford. Publication: Spy&Go purification of SpyTag-proteins using pseudo-SpyCatcher to access an oligomerization toolbox. Khairil Anuar INA, Banerjee A, Keeble AH, Carella A, Nikov GI, Howarth M. Nat Commun. 2019 Apr 15;10(1):1734. doi: 10.1038/s41467-019-09678-w. PubMed 30988307.
Backbone
  Vector backbone: pDEST14
  Backbone size w/o insert (bp): 3648
  Total vector size (bp): 4242
  Vector type: Bacterial Expression
Growth in bacteria
  Bacterial resistance: Ampicillin, 100 μg/mL
  Growth temperature: 37°C
  Growth strain: DH5alpha
  Copy number: High Copy
Gene/Insert
  Gene/Insert name: SpyCatcher002-oTet
  Species: Synthetic
  Insert size (bp): 594
  Promoter: T7
  Tag / fusion protein: His6 (N terminal on insert); C-tag (C terminal on insert); TEV cleavage site (N terminal on insert)
  Cloning method: Gibson Cloning
  Sequencing primers: 5′ T7F; 3′ T7R
Terms and licenses: Academic/Nonprofit Terms; Industry Terms: Not Available to Industry
How to cite: SpyCatcher002-oTet was a gift from Mark Howarth (Addgene plasmid # 124663 ; http://n2t.net/addgene:124663 ; RRID:Addgene_124663)
