[The description below was written by a language model from this plasmid's Addgene catalogue record and pLannotate feature annotations shown in this document.]
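Description:
SpyCatcher002-oTet is a 4,242 bp bacterial expression plasmid built on the pDEST14 backbone, designed to produce a synthetic fusion protein in E. coli strains that supply T7 RNA polymerase. It is maintained through a ColE1/pMB1-type origin and selected with ampicillin via the β-lactamase gene. The catalogue lists it as high copy, although the annotation also detects the pBR322-derived bom region and a rop coding sequence, which normally moderates copy number. An f1 phage origin is also present on the backbone.

The 594 bp insert, introduced by Gibson cloning, sits between a T7 promoter with the phage gene 10 ribosome binding site and a T7 terminator. It encodes an N-terminal His6 tag followed by a TEV protease cleavage site, then SpyCatcher002, a tetramerizing coiled-coil module (oTet) and a C-terminal C-tag. SpyCatcher002 itself is not picked up by the automated annotation. The software does flag a region with similarity to VASP in the position where the coiled-coil would lie, which suggests the tetramerization domain may be VASP-derived, though the record does not say this explicitly. Downstream of the insert, short His-tag and solubility-tag fragments are annotated before the terminator. These are probably backbone remnants lying outside the intended open reading frame, but the record does not confirm this.

SpyCatcher002 forms a spontaneous covalent isopeptide bond with the SpyTag peptide, so the purified protein acts as a tetrameric scaffold. Mixing it with a SpyTag-fused protein of interest assembles that protein into a defined tetravalent complex. The plasmid belongs to an oligomerization toolbox for testing how valency affects protein function.
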