Features (pLannotate 1.2.2; 15 found; start..end, strand, type, name):
    192..210     +  promoter       T7 promoter: promoter for bacteriophage T7 RNA polymerase
    242..264     +  RBS            RBS: efficient ribosome binding site from bacteriophage T7 gene 10 (Olins and Rangwala, 1989)
    282..301     +  CDS            8xHis (fragment): 8xHis affinity tag
    323..343     +  CDS            TEV site: tobacco etch virus (TEV) protease recognition and cleavage site
    668..838     +  CDS            VASP (fragment) (sequence partly withheld): VASP_CANLF - Experimental evidence at protein level: Swiss-Prot protein existence level 1. Ena/VASP proteins are actin-associated proteins involved in a range of processes dependent on cytoskeleton remodeling and cell polarity such as axon guidance, lamellipodial and filopodial dynamics, platelet activation and cell migration. VASP promotes actin filament elongation. It protects the barbed end of growing actin filaments against capping and increases the rate of actin polymerization in the presence of capping protein. VASP stimulates actin filament elongation by promoting the transfer of profil
    934..951     +  CDS            9xHis (fragment): 9xHis affinity tag
    961..1010    +  CDS            SET1 (fragment): solubility-enhancement tag derived from T7 phage gene 10B
   1018..1065    +  terminator     T7 terminator: transcription terminator for bacteriophage T7 RNA polymerase
   1102..1530    +  rep_origin     f1 ori (sequence partly withheld): f1 bacteriophage origin of replication; arrow indicates direction of (+) strand synthesis
   1583..1687    +  promoter       AmpR promoter: bla
   1688..2548    +  CDS            AmpR: β-lactamase; bla; confers resistance to ampicillin, carbenicillin, and related antibiotics
   2719..3307    +  rep_origin     ori: high-copy-number ColE1/pMB1/pBR322/pUC origin of replication
   3493..3632    -  misc_feature   bom: basis of mobility region from pBR322
   3734..3925    -  CDS            rop: Rop protein, which maintains plasmids at low copy number; rop
   3942..80      +  CDS            YPB1_ECOLX (across the origin): Protein predicted: Swiss-Prot protein existence level 4. From Escherichia coli.
>Addgene plasmid #124663 | SpyCatcher002-oTet | addgene full sequence | sequence record 243766 | Addgene NGS Result
TTCATGTTGTTGCTCAGGTCGCAGACGTTTTGCAGCAGCAGTCGCTTCACGTTCGCTCGCGTATCGGTGA
TTCATTCTGCTAACCAGTAAGGCAACCCCGCCAGCCTAGCCGGGTCCTCAACGACAGGAGCACGATCATG
CGCACCCGTGGCCAGGACCCAACGCTGCCCGAGATCTCGATCCCGCGAAATTAATACGACTCACTATAGG
GAGACCACAACGGTTTCCCTCTAGAAATAATTTTGTTTAACTTTAAGAAGGAGATATACATATGTCGTAC
TACCATCACCATCACCATCACGATTACGACATCCCAACGACCGAAAACCTGTATTTTCAGGGCGCCATGG
TAACCACCTTATCAGGTTTATCAGGTGAGCAAGGTCCGTCCGGTGATATGACAACTGAAGAAGATAGTGC
TACCCATATTAAATTCTCAAAACGTGATGAGGACGGCCGTGAGTTAGCTGGTGCAACTATGGAGTTGCGT
GATTCATCTGGTAAAACTATTAGTACATGGATTTCAGATGGACATGTGAAGGATTTCTACCTGTATCCAG
GAAAATATACATTTGTCGAAACCGCAGCACCAGACGGTTATGAGGTAGCAACTGCTATTACCTTTACAGT
TAATGAGCAAGGTCAGGTTACTGTAAATGGCGAAGCAACTAAAGGTGACGCTCATACTGGATCCAGTGGT
AGCGGCAGCGGC
[120 nt withheld, positions 713-832]
GGCAGTGGTTCGGGCGAACCGGAAGCGTAATAAGCTTTAAATGGTTGATGCTTGAGGATCCGAATTCGAG
CTCCGTCGACAAGCTTGCGGCCGCACTCGAGCACCACCACCACCACCACTGAGATCCGGCTGCTAACAAA
GCCCGAAAGGAAGCTGAGTTGGCTGCTGCCACCGCTGAGCAATAACTAGCATAACCCCTTGGGGCCTCTA
AACGGGTCTTGAGGGGTTTTTTGCTGAAAGGAGGAACTATATCCGGATTGGCGAATGGG
[124 nt withheld, positions 1102-1225]
C
[91 nt withheld, positions 1227-1317]
A
[49 nt withheld, positions 1319-1367]
CCTTTGACGTTGGAGTCCACGTTCTTT
[37 nt withheld, positions 1395-1431]
ACCCTATCTCGGTCTATTCTTTTGATTTATAAGGGATTTTGCCGATTTCGGCCTATTGGTTAAAAAATGA
GCTGATTTAACAAAAATTTAACGCGAATTTTAACAAAATATTAACGCTTACAATTTAGGTGGCACTTTTC
GGGGAAATGTGCGCGGAACCCCTATTTGTTTATTTTTCTAAATACATTCAAATATGTATCCGCTCATGAG
ACAATAACCCTGGTAAATGCTTCAATAATATTGAAAAAGGAAGAGTATGAGTATTCAACATTTCCGTGTC
GCCCTTATTCCCTTTTTTGCGGCATTTTGCCTTCCTGTTTTTGCTCACCCAGAAACGCTGGTGAAAGTAA
AAGATGCTGAAGATCAGTTGGGTGCACGAGTGGGTTACATCGAACTGGATCTCAACAGCGGTAAGATCCT
TGAGAGTTTTCGCCCCGAAGAACGTTTTCCAATGATGAGCACTTTTAAAGTTCTGCTATGTGGCGCGGTA
TTATCCCGTATTGACGCCGGGCAAGAGCAACTCGGTCGCCGCATACACTATTCTCAGAATGACTTGGTTG
AGTACTCACCAGTCACAGAAAAGCATCTTACGGATGGCATGACAGTAAGAGAATTATGCAGTGCTGCCAT
AACCATGAGTGATAACACTGCGGCCAACTTACTTCTGACAACGATCGGAGGACCGAAGGAGCTAACCGCT
TTTTTGCACAACATGGGGGATCATGTAACTCGCCTTGATCGTTGGGAACCGGAGCTGAATGAAGCCATAC
CAAACGACGAGCGTGACACCACGATGCCTGCAGCAATGGCAACAACGTTGCGCAAACTATTAACTGGCGA
ACTACTTACTCTAGCTTCCCGGCAACAATTAATAGACTGGATGGAGGCGGATAAAGTTGCAGGACCACTT
CTGCGCTCGGCCCTTCCGGCTGGCTGGTTTATTGCTGATAAATCTGGAGCCGGTGAGCGTGGGTCTCGCG
GTATCATTGCAGCACTGGGGCCAGATGGTAAGCCCTCCCGTATCGTAGTTATCTACACGACGGGGAGTCA
GGCAACTATGGATGAACGAAATAGACAGATCGCTGAGATAGGTGCCTCACTGATTAAGCATTGGTAACTG
TCAGACCAAGTTTACTCATATATACTTTAGATTGATTTAAAACTTCATTTTTAATTTAAAAGGATCTAGG
TGAAGATCCTTTTTGATAATCTCATGACCAAAATCCCTTAACGTGAGTTTTCGTTCCACTGAGCGTCAGA
CCCCGTAGAAAAGATCAAAGGATCTTCTTGAGATCCTTTTTTTCTGCGCGTAATCTGCTGCTTGCAAACA
AAAAAACCACCGCTACCAGCGGTGGTTTGTTTGCCGGATCAAGAGCTACCAACTCTTTTTCCGAAGGTAA
CTGGCTTCAGCAGAGCGCAGATACCAAATACTGTCCTTCTAGTGTAGCCGTAGTTAGGCCACCACTTCAA
GAACTCTGTAGCACCGCCTACATACCTCGCTCTGCTAATCCTGTTACCAGTGGCTGCTGCCAGTGGCGAT
AAGTCGTGTCTTACCGGGTTGGACTCAAGACGATAGTTACCGGATAAGGCGCAGCGGTCGGGCTGAACGG
GGGGTTCGTGCACACAGCCCAGCTTGGAGCGAACGACCTACACCGAACTGAGATACCTACAGCGTGAGCT
ATGAGAAAGCGCCACGCTTCCCGAAGGGAGAAAGGCGGACAGGTATCCGGTAAGCGGCAGGGTCGGAACA
GGAGAGCGCACGAGGGAGCTTCCAGGGGGAAACGCCTGGTATCTTTATAGTCCTGTCGGGTTTCGCCACC
TCTGACTTGAGCGTCGATTTTTGTGATGCTCGTCAGGGGGGCGGAGCCTATGGAAAAACGCCAGCAACGC
GGCCTTTTTACGGTTCCTGGCCTTTTGCTGGCCTTTTGCTCACATGTTCTTTCCTGCGTTATCCCCTGAT
TCTGTGGATAACCGTATTACCGCCTTTGAGTGAGCTGATACCGCTCGCCGCAGCCGAACGACCGAGCGCA
GCGAGTCAGTGAGCGAGGAAGCGGAAGAGCGCCTGATGCGGTATTTTCTCCTTACGCATCTGTGCGGTAT
TTCACACCGCAATGGTGCACTCTCAGTACAATCTGCTCTGATGCCGCATAGTTAAGCCAGTATACACTCC
GCTATCGCTACGTGACTGGGTCATGGCTGCGCCCCGACACCCGCCAACACCCGCTGACGCGCCCTGACGG
GCTTGTCTGCTCCCGGCATCCGCTTACAGACAAGCTGTGACCGTCTCCGGGAGCTGCATGTGTCAGAGGT
TTTCACCGTCATCACCGAAACGCGCGAGGCAGCTGCGGTAAAGCTCATCAGCGTGGTCGTGAAGCGATTC
ACAGATGTCTGCCTGTTCATCCGCGTCCAGCTCGTTGAGCTTCTCCAGAAGCGTTAATGTCTGGCTTCTG
ATAAAGCGGGCCATGTTAAGGGCGGTTTTTTCCTGTTTGGTCACTGATGCCTCCGTGTAAGGGGGATTTC
TGTTCATGGGGGTAATGATACCGATGAAACGAGAGAGGATGCTCACGATACGGGTTACTGATGATGAACA
TGCCCGGTTACTGGAACGTTGTGAGGGTAAACAACTGGCGGTATGGATGCGGCGGGACCAGAGAAAAATC
ACTCAGGGTCAATGCCAGCGCTTCGTTAATACAGATGTAGGTGTTCCACAGGGTAGCCAGCAGCATCCTG
CGATGCAGATCCGGAACATAATGGTGCAGGGCGCTGACTTCCGCGTTTCCAGACTTTACGAAACACGGAA
ACCGAAGACCA
