>Addgene plasmid #124663 | SpyCatcher002-oTet | depositor partial sequence | sequence record 238207 | SpyCatcher002-oTet (594 bp)
ATGTCGTACTACCATCACCATCACCATCACGATTACGACATCCCAACGACCGAAAACCTGTATTTTCAGG
GCGCCATGGTAACCACCTTATCAGGTTTATCAGGTGAGCAAGGTCCGTCCGGTGATATGACAACTGAAGA
AGATAGTGCTACCCATATTAAATTCTCAAAACGTGATGAGGACGGCCGTGAGTTAGCTGGTGCAACTATG
GAGTTGCGTGATTCATCTGGTAAAACTATTAGTACATGGATTTCAGATGGACATGTGAAGGATTTCTACC
TGTATCCAGGAAAATATACATTTGTCGAAACCGCAGCACCAGACGGTTATGAGGTAGCAACTGCTATTAC
CTTTACAGTTAATGAGCAAGGTCAGGTTACTGTAAATGGCGAAGCAACTAAAGGTGACGCTCATACTGGA
TCCAGTGGTAGCGGCAGCGGC
[120 nt withheld, positions 442-561]
GGCAGTGGTTCGGGCGAACCGGAAGCGTAATAA
